Addgene plasmid #196159: pEPYC0CM0513
Purpose: Phytobricks Level 0 part: MinSyn_308
Depositing lab: Nicola Patron. Depositing organization: Earlham Institute. Publication: Tuning Plant Promoters Using a Simple Split Luciferase Method to Assess Transcription Factor-DNA Interactions. Cai YM, Witham S, Patron NJ. ACS Synth Biol. 2023 Nov 17;12(11):3482-3486. doi: 10.1021/acssynbio.3c00094. Epub 2023 Oct 19. PubMed 37856867.
Backbone
  Vector backbone: pUAP1
  Vector type: Synthetic Biology
Growth in bacteria
  Bacterial resistance: Chloramphenicol, 25 μg/mL
  Growth temperature: 37°C
  Growth strain: DH5alpha
  Copy number: High Copy
Gene/Insert
  Gene/Insert name: MinSyn_308
  Species: Synthetic
  Cloning method: Restriction Enzyme; 5′ cloning site BpiI (destroyed during cloning); 3′ cloning site BpiI (destroyed during cloning)
Terms and licenses: Academic/Nonprofit Terms; Industry Terms: Not Available to Industry
Depositor comments: Please visit https://doi.org/10.1101/2023.02.13.528283 for bioRxiv preprint.
How to cite: pEPYC0CM0513 was a gift from Nicola Patron (Addgene plasmid # 196159 ; http://n2t.net/addgene:196159 ; RRID:Addgene_196159)
