[The description below was written by a language model from this plasmid's Addgene catalogue record and pLannotate feature annotations shown in this document.]
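Description:
pEPYC0CM0513 is a small (about 2.2 kb) Phytobricks Level 0 part plasmid built in the pUAP1 universal acceptor backbone, a synthetic-biology vector used to domesticate standard parts for Golden Gate/MoClo-type assembly of plant constructs. It is maintained in E. coli at high copy from a ColE1/pUC-type origin and selected with chloramphenicol through a cat gene driven by its own cat promoter and followed by the lambda t0 terminator. The cloning site is insulated by bacterial transcription terminators, one annotated as a putative bacterial terminator upstream and a his operon terminator downstream, which limit read-through into or out of the stored part.

The insert, MinSyn_308, is a fully synthetic sequence cloned with BpiI, a Type IIS enzyme whose sites were destroyed during insertion. The record does not spell out the composition of the part, but the name and the associated work on tuning plant promoters suggest that it is a minimal synthetic plant promoter. The feature table is consistent with this: it detects three very short, closely spaced matches (roughly 18–19 bp each) to CaMV 35S promoter sequence in the insert region. These look like repeated short 35S-derived elements rather than an intact 35S promoter, although their exact function is not stated.

There is no coding sequence, reporter or plant selection marker, so this plasmid is not an expression vector on its own. It serves as a reusable promoter-type part to be combined with other Level 0 parts into transcriptional units in downstream assembly steps, for example when testing or tuning the strength and regulation of plant promoters.
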