Features (pLannotate 1.2.2; 9 found; start..end, strand, type, name):
     44..87      -  terminator     bacterial terminator: putative bacterial transcription terminator
    130..147     +  promoter       CaMV 35S promoter (fragment): strong constitutive promoter from cauliflower mosaic virus
    151..169     +  promoter       CaMV 35S promoter (fragment): strong constitutive promoter from cauliflower mosaic virus
    173..191     +  promoter       CaMV 35S promoter (fragment): strong constitutive promoter from cauliflower mosaic virus
    268..325     +  terminator     his operon terminator: This putative transcriptin terminator from the E. coli his operon has a 2-bp deletion introduced during synthesis. Its efficiency has not been determined.
    520..1108    -  rep_origin     ori: high-copy-number ColE1/pMB1/pBR322/pUC origin of replication
   1291..1385    -  terminator     lambda t0 terminator: transcription terminator from phage lambda
   1409..2065    -  CDS            cat: CAT_ECOLX - Experimental evidence at protein level: Swiss-Prot protein existence level 1. This enzyme is an effector of chloramphenicol resistance in bacteria. From Escherichia coli. This protein is used as a marker in many commonly used cloning vectors, such as pACYC184.
   2066..2163    -  promoter       cat promoter: promoter of the E. coli cat gene encoding chloramphenicol acetyltransferase
>Addgene plasmid #196159 | pEPYC0CM0513 | addgene full sequence | sequence record 386875 | Addgene NGS Result
ATCATGACATTAACCTATAAAAATAGGCGTATCACGAGGCAGAATTTCAGATAAAAAAAATCCTTAGCTT
TCGCTAAGGATGATTTCTGGAATTCGGTCTCAGGAGGGAGGCGTGTCGTTTTAGTGAGGCTGACGTAAGG
GATGACGTAAACTGACGTAAGGGATGACGTAAACTGACGTAAGGGATGACGTAAACTATATAAGGTTTTG
CTATTCATTGAAAGCAGTAGTGACTGATTTGTATATAATGTACTCGAGACCCTGCAGTCCGGCAAAAAAG
GGCAAGGTGTCACCACCCTGCCCTTTTTCTTTAAAACCGAAAAGATTACTTCGCGTTATGCAGGCTTCCT
CGCTCACTGACTCGCTGCGCTCGGTCGTTCGGCTGCGGCGAGCGGTATCAGCTCACTCAAAGGCGGTAAT
ACGGTTATCCACAGAATCAGGGGATAACGCAGGAAAGAACATGTGAGCAAAAGGCCAGCAAAAGGCCAGG
AACCGTAAAAAGGCCGCGTTGCTGGCGTTTTTCCACAGGCTCCGCCCCCCTGACGAGCATCACAAAAATC
GACGCTCAAGTCAGAGGTGGCGAAACCCGACAGGACTATAAAGATACCAGGCGTTTCCCCCTGGAAGCTC
CCTCGTGCGCTCTCCTGTTCCGACCCTGCCGCTTACCGGATACCTGTCCGCCTTTCTCCCTTCGGGAAGC
GTGGCGCTTTCTCATAGCTCACGCTGTAGGTATCTCAGTTCGGTGTAGGTCGTTCGCTCCAAGCTGGGCT
GTGTGCACGAACCCCCCGTTCAGCCCGACCGCTGCGCCTTATCCGGTAACTATCGTCTTGAGTCCAACCC
GGTAAGACACGACTTATCGCCACTGGCAGCAGCCACTGGTAACAGGATTAGCAGAGCGAGGTATGTAGGC
GGTGCTACAGAGTTCTTGAAGTGGTGGCCTAACTACGGCTACACTAGAAGAACAGTATTTGGTATCTGCG
CTCTGCTGAAGCCAGTTACCTTCGGAAAAAGAGTTGGTAGCTCTTGATCCGGCAAACAAACCACCGCTGG
TAGCGGTGGTTTTTTTGTTTGCAAGCAGCAGATTACGCGCAGAAAAAAAGGATCTCAAGAAGATCCTTTG
ATCTTTTCTACGGGGTCTGACGCTCAGTGGAACGAAAACTCACGTTAAGGGATTTTGGTCATGAGATTAT
CAAAAAGGATCTTCACCTAGATCCTTTTAAATTAAAAATGAAGTTTTAAATCAATCTAAAGTATATATGA
GTAAACTTGGTCTGACAGCTCGAGGCTTGGATTCTCACCAATAAAAAACGCCCGGCGGCAACCGAGCGTT
CTGAACAAATCCAGATGGAGTTCTGAGGTCATTACTGGATCTATCAACAGGAGTCCAAGCGAGCTCGATA
TCAAATTACGCCCCGCCCTGCCACTCATCGCAGTACTGTTGTAATTCATTAAGCATTCTGCCGACATGGA
AGCCATCACAAACGGCATGATGAACCTGAATCGCCAGCGGCATCAGCACCTTGTCGCCTTGCGTATAATA
TTTGCCCATGGTGAAAACGGGGGCGAAGAAGTTGTCCATATTGGCCACGTTTAAATCAAAACTGGTGAAA
CTCACCCAGGGATTGGCTGAGACGAAAAACATATTCTCAATAAACCCTTTAGGGAAATAGGCCAGGTTTT
CACCGTAACACGCCACATCTTGCGAATATATGTGTAGAAACTGCCGGAAATCGTCGTGGTATTCACTCCA
GAGCGATGAAAACGTTTCAGTTTGCTCATGGAAAACGGTGTAACAAGGGTGAACACTATCCCATATCACC
AGCTCACCGTCTTTCATTGCCATACGAAATTCCGGATGAGCATTCATCAGGCGGGCAAGAATGTGAATAA
AGGCCGGATAAAACTTGTGCTTATTTTTCTTTACGGTCTTTAAAAAGGCCGTAATATCCAGCTGAACGGT
CTGGTTATAGGTACATTGAGCAACTGACTGAAATGCCTCAAAATGTTCTTTACGATGCCATTGGGATATA
TCAACGGTGGTATATCCAGTGATTTTTTTCTCCATTTTAGCTTCCTTAGCTCCTGAAAATCTCGATAACT
CAAAAAATACGCCCGGTAGTGATCTTATTTCATTATGGTGAAAGTTGGAACCTCTTACGTGCCCGATCAA
CTCGAGTGCCACCTGACGTCTAAGAAACCATTATT
